Addgene plasmid #197726: pMC-6-R-9
Purpose: Phytobrick (MoClo) Level 0 Part
Depositing lab: Daniel Voytas. Depositing organization: University of Minnesota. Publication: An extensible vector toolkit and parts library for advanced engineering of plant genomes. Chamness JC, Kumar J, Cruz AJ, Rhuby E, Holum MJ, Cody JP, Tibebu R, Gamo ME, Starker CG, Zhang F, Voytas DF. Plant Genome. 2023 Mar 9:e20312. doi: 10.1002/tpg2.20312. PubMed 36896468.
Backbone
  Vector backbone: pMC-6-ccdB-9
  Backbone manufacturer: Self-made
  Vector type: Plant Expression
Growth in bacteria
  Bacterial resistance: Spectinomycin, 50 μg/mL
  Growth temperature: 37°C
  Growth strain: DH5alpha
  Copy number: High Copy
Gene/Insert
  Gene/Insert name: R recombinase (tomato optimized)
  Species: Zygosaccharomyces rouxii
  Insert size (bp): 1494
  Cloning method: Restriction Enzyme; 5′ cloning site Unknown (unknown if destroyed)
Terms and licenses: Academic/Nonprofit Terms; Industry Terms: Not Available to Industry
Depositor comments: Please visit https://doi.org/10.1101/2022.10.15.511792 for bioRxiv preprint.
How to cite: pMC-6-R-9 was a gift from Daniel Voytas (Addgene plasmid # 197726 ; http://n2t.net/addgene:197726 ; RRID:Addgene_197726)
