[The description below was written by a language model from this plasmid's Addgene catalogue record and pLannotate feature annotations shown in this document.]
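Description:
pMC-6-R-9 is a Level 0 Phytobrick (MoClo) part plasmid from a modular Golden Gate toolkit built for engineering plant genomes. It is a small plasmid of about 3.7 kb, derived from the self-made acceptor pMC-6-ccdB-9, whose name suggests that the part replaced a ccdB counter-selection cassette. It is propagated in E. coli at high copy from a ColE1/pUC-type origin. Selection is with spectinomycin through the aadA aminoglycoside adenylyltransferase gene. An AmpR (bla) promoter lies upstream of aadA, along with short integrase and gentamicin-resistance gene fragments that are probably remnants of the integron context from which the marker was taken. The brief RSF ori and lacI matches at the start of the sequence are only fragments and are unlikely to be functional.

The payload is a tomato codon-optimized coding sequence of roughly 1.5 kb for R recombinase, the site-specific tyrosine recombinase of the Zygosaccharomyces rouxii plasmid and a relative of yeast FLP. No plant promoter, terminator or tag is annotated around the open reading frame. This fits its role as a coding-sequence part rather than a complete expression unit, even though the catalogue lists the vector type as plant expression. The "6" and "9" in the name presumably denote the flanking assembly positions, but the record does not state the overhangs or the Type IIS enzyme used.

In practice, the part would be combined with promoter and terminator modules into higher-level transcription units and plant transformation vectors. There, R recombinase could drive excision, inversion or integration of DNA flanked by its cognate recognition sites. The record does not describe a specific application.
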