Features (pLannotate 1.2.2; 8 found; start..end, strand, type, name):
      1..23      +  rep_origin     RSF ori (fragment): Plasmids containing the RSF 1030 origin of replication can be propagated in E. coli cells that contain additional plasmids with compatible origins.
     25..74      +  CDS            lacI (fragment): lac repressor; lacI; The lac repressor binds to the lac operator to inhibit transcription in E. coli. This inhibition can be relieved by adding lactose or isopropyl-β-D-thiogalactopyranoside (IPTG).
     91..1560    +  CDS            R: FLP_ZYGRO - Protein inferred from homology: Swiss-Prot protein existence level 3. Catalyzes the recombination between the large inverted repetitions of the plasmid. From Zygosaccharomyces rouxii (Candida mogii).
   1709..1813    +  promoter       AmpR promoter: bla
   1804..1884    -  CDS            int (fragment): INT2_ECOLX - Protein inferred from homology: Swiss-Prot protein existence level 3. Putative integrase believed to be involved in the insertion of antibiotic resistance genes into plasmids and transposons. From Escherichia coli.
   1972..2028    +  CDS            GmR (fragment): gentamycin acetyltransferase; aacC1; confers resistance to gentamycin
   2035..2823    +  CDS            aadA: S3AD_ECOLX - Experimental evidence at protein level: Swiss-Prot protein existence level 1. Mediates bacterial resistance to the antibiotics streptomycin and spectinomycin. From Escherichia coli.
   2997..3585    +  rep_origin     ori: high-copy-number ColE1/pMB1/pBR322/pUC origin of replication
>Addgene plasmid #197726 | pMC-6-R-9 | addgene full sequence | sequence record 391076 | Addgene NGS Result
GTCAGTGAGCGAGGAAGCGGAAGAGCGCCCAATACGCAAACCGCCTCTCCCCGCGCGTTGGCCGATTCAT
TAATCACTCTGTGGTCTCAAATGGCTCTCACCAAAGACACAGAAATTAGTACAATAAACCGTCAAATGTC
AGACTTCAGCGAGCTATCACAGATCTTACCACTCCACCAAATAAGCAAAATCAAAGATATACTGGAGAAC
GAAAATCCACTTCCAAAAGAGAAGCTTGCCAGCCACCTCACTATGATTATACTAATGGCAAACCTTGCAT
CCCAGAAGCGAAAAGATGTTCCAGTGAAAAGGAGCACATTTTTGAAATATCAGCGAAGTATCAGTAAAAC
ACTGCAGTATGATAGCTCCACCAAAACTGTCTCCTTCGAGTATCACTTGAAAGATCCATCCAAATTGATT
AAGGGCCTAGAAGATGTAGTAAGCCCTTATAGGTTCGTGGTTGGGGTACACGAAAAACCCGACGATGTAA
TGTCCCATCTCAGTGCTGTCCACATGCGAAAGGAAGCAGGACGTAAGAGGGATCTGGGGAATAAGATCAA
TGATGAAATAACTAAAATAGCAGAGACACAAGAGACTATTTGGGGATTCGTGGGCAAAACTATGGACCTT
ATCGAGGCACGAACAACCCGACCAACAACTAAGGCAGCTTATAACCTTTTGTTACAAGCCACATTCATGA
ACTGTTGTAGAGCTGATGACCTCAAAAACACAGATATTAAGACTTTTGAGGTAATCCCCGATAAACACCT
GGGAAGGATGCTACGTGCATTCGTGCCCGAAACCAAAACCGGTACCAGGTTCGTATATTTCTTCCCTTGC
AAAGGAAGGTGTGATCCTCTCTTGGCCCTGGATAGCTACTTACAGTGGACCGACCCCATCCCCAAAACCA
GAACTACCGATGAAGATGCACGATATGATTACCAGCTCTTGAGAAATAGTTTGCTTGGCAGTTACGATGG
CTTTATATCCAAGCAGAGCGACGAGTCTATTTTTAAGATCCCCAACGGGCCTAAAGCTCACCTTGGCAGG
CACGTAACAGCATCATACTTGAGTAACAACGAGATGGATAAGGAGGCCACTTTATACGGGAATTGGTCAG
CCGCACGTGAAGAGGGTGTGAGTCGAGTTGCCAAAGCTCGTTATATGCATACCATCGAGAAATCCCCCCC
AAGCTATTTGTTCGCATTTTTGAGCGGGTTTTACAATATCACTGCTGAAAGGGCTTGCGAGTTAGTAGAC
CCAAACAGCAACCCCTGCGAACAAGACAAGAATATCCCCATGATTTCTGACATAGAGACACTAATGGCAC
GATACGGTAAAAACGCCGAGATTATTCCTATGGACGTTCTCGTATTCCTGAGTTCATACGCAAGGTTCAA
GAATAACGAAGGTAAGGAGTATAAACTCCAAGCTCGTTCAAGTCGTGGAGTTCCAGATTTTCCAGATAAT
GGTAGAACTGCCCTGTATAATGCCTTAACTGCCGCACACGTAAAAAGAAGGAAAATATCAATCGTGGTCG
GTAGGTCTATTGACACTTCACCAAAGAAGAAGCGAAAAGTATAGCTTTGAGACCACGAAGTGGCTCTTCA
GTGGACGAAAGGGCCTCGTGATACGCCTATTTTTATAGGTTAATGTCATGATAATAATGGTTTCTTAGAC
GTCAGGTGGCACTTTTCGGGGAAATGTGCGCGGAACCCCTATTTGTTTATTTTTCTAAATACATTCAAAT
ATGTATCCGCTCATGAGACAATAACCCTGATAAATGCTTCAATAATATTGAAAAAGGAAGAGTATGCGCT
CACGCAACTGGTCCAGAACCTTGACCGAACGCAGCGGTGGTAACGGCGCAGTGGCGGTTTTCATGGCTTG
TTATGACTGTTTTTTTTTGGGGTACAGTCTATGCCTCGGGCATCCAAGCAGCAAGCGCGTTACGCCGTGG
GTCGATGTTTGATGTTATGGAGCAGCAACGATGTTACGCAGCAGGGCAGTCGCCCTAAAACAAAGTTAAA
CATCATGAGGGAAGCGGTGATCGCCGAAGTATCGACTCAACTATCAGAGGTAGTTGGCGTCATCGAGCGC
CATCTCGAACCGACGTTGCTGGCCGTACATTTGTACGGCTCCGCAGTGGATGGCGGCCTGAAGCCACACA
GCGATATTGATTTGCTGGTTACGGTGACCGTAAGGCTTGATGAAACAACGCGGCGAGCTTTGATCAACGA
CCTTTTGGAAACTTCGGCTTCCCCTGGAGAGAGCGAGATTCTCCGCGCTGTAGAAGTCACCATTGTTGTG
CACGACGACATCATTCCGTGGCGTTATCCAGCTAAGCGCGAACTGCAATTTGGAGAATGGCAGCGCAATG
ACATTCTTGCAGGTATCTTCGAGCCAGCCACGATCGACATTGATCTGGCTATCTTGCTGACAAAAGCAAG
AGAACATAGCGTTGCCTTGGTAGGTCCAGCGGCGGAGGAACTCTTTGATCCGGTTCCTGAACAGGATCTA
TTTGAGGCGCTAAATGAAACCTTAACGCTATGGAACTCGCCGCCCGACTGGGCTGGCGATGAGCGAAATG
TAGTGCTTACGTTGTCCCGCATTTGGTACAGCGCAGTAACCGGCAAAATCGCGCCGAAGGATGTCGCTGC
CGACTGGGCAATGGAGCGCCTGCCGGCCCAGTATCAGCCCGTCATACTTGAAGCTAGACAGGCTTATCTT
GGACAAGAAGAAGATCGCTTGGCCTCGCGCGCAGATCAGTTGGAAGAATTTGTCCATTACGTAAAAGGCG
AGATCACCAAGGTAGTCGGCAAATAACTGTCAGACCAAGTTTACTCATATATACTTTAGATTGATTTAAA
ACTTCATTTTTAATTTAAAAGGATCTAGGTGAAGATCCTTTTTGATAATCTCATGACCAAAATCCCTTAA
CGTGAGTTTTCGTTCCACTGAGCGTCAGACCCCGTAGAAAAGATCAAAGGATCTTCTTGAGATCCTTTTT
TTCTGCGCGTAATCTGCTGCTTGCAAACAAAAAAACCACCGCTACCAGCGGTGGTTTGTTTGCCGGATCA
AGAGCTACCAACTCTTTTTCCGAAGGTAACTGGCTTCAGCAGAGCGCAGATACCAAATACTGTTCTTCTA
GTGTAGCCGTAGTTAGGCCACCACTTCAAGAACTCTGTAGCACCGCCTACATACCTCGCTCTGCTAATCC
TGTTACCAGTGGCTGCTGCCAGTGGCGATAAGTCGTGTCTTACCGGGTTGGACTCAAGACGATAGTTACC
GGATAAGGCGCAGCGGTCGGGCTGAACGGGGGGTTCGTGCACACAGCCCAGCTTGGAGCGAACGACCTAC
ACCGAACTGAGATACCTACAGCGTGAGCTATGAGAAAGCGCCACGCTTCCCGAAGGGAGAAAGGCGGACA
GGTATCCGGTAAGCGGCAGGGTCGGAACAGGAGAGCGCACGAGGGAGCTTCCAGGGGGAAACGCCTGGTA
TCTTTATAGTCCTGTCGGGTTTCGCCACCTCTGACTTGAGCGTCGATTTTTGTGATGCTCGTCAGGGGGG
CGGAGCCTATGGAAAAACGCCAGCAACGCGGCCTTTTTACGGTTCCTGGCCTTTTGCTGGCCTTTTGCTC
ACATGTTCTTTCCTGCGTTATCCCCTGATTCTGTGGATAACCGTATTACCGCCTTTGAGTGAGCTGATAC
CGCTCGCCGCAGCCGAACGACCGAGCGCAGCGA
